Addgene plasmid #180324: pCMV_SEPT9_i3-mApple-CAAX
Purpose: mammalian expression of human SEPT9_i3 fused to monomeric Apple and CAAX (HRas)
Depositing lab: Manos Mavrakis. Depositing organization: CNRS UMR 7249, Institut Fresnel. Publication: Human septins organize as octamer-based filaments and mediate actin-membrane anchoring in cells. Martins CS, Taveneau C, Castro-Linares G, Baibakov M, Buzhinsky N, Eroles M, Milanovic V, Omi S, Pedelacq JD, Iv F, Bouillard L, Llewellyn A, Gomes M, Belhabib M, Kuzmic M, Verdier-Pinard P, Lee S, Badache A, Kumar S, Chandre C, Brasselet S, Rico F, Rossier O, Koenderink GH, Wenger J, Cabantous S, Mavrakis M. J Cell Biol. 2023 Mar 6;222(3):e202203016. doi: 10.1083/jcb.202203016. Epub 2022 Dec 23. PubMed 36562751.
Backbone
  Vector backbone: pCMV
  Backbone manufacturer: Clontech
  Vector type: Mammalian Expression
Growth in bacteria
  Bacterial resistance: Kanamycin, 50 μg/mL
  Growth temperature: 37°C
  Growth strain: DH5alpha
  Copy number: High Copy
Gene/Insert
  Gene/Insert name: SEPTIN9_v3 (alt name: SEPT9_v3)
  Species: H. sapiens (human)
  Entrez Gene: SEPTIN9 (a.k.a. AF17q25, MSF, MSF1, NAPB, PNUTL4, SEPT9, SINT1, SeptD1)
  Promoter: CMV
  Tag / fusion protein: mApple (C terminal on insert)
  Cloning method: Gibson Cloning
Terms and licenses: Academic/Nonprofit Terms; Industry Terms: Not Available to Industry
Depositor comments: Please visit https://doi.org/10.1101/2022.02.23.481653 for bioRxiv preprint.
How to cite: pCMV_SEPT9_i3-mApple-CAAX was a gift from Manos Mavrakis (Addgene plasmid # 180324 ; http://n2t.net/addgene:180324 ; RRID:Addgene_180324)
