[The description below was written by a language model from this plasmid's Addgene catalogue record and pLannotate feature annotations shown in this document.]
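Description:
pCMV_SEPT9_i3-mApple-CAAX is a 6.4 kb mammalian expression plasmid built on a Clontech pCMV-type backbone and designed to produce human septin 9 isoform 3 as a membrane-targeted red fluorescent fusion. It is maintained in E. coli through a high-copy ColE1/pUC-type origin and selected with kanamycin. The NeoR/KanR gene (Tn5 aminoglycoside phosphotransferase) sits downstream of both a bacterial bla promoter and the SV40 enhancer/early promoter and ends with an HSV TK polyadenylation signal. This arrangement lets the same marker confer kanamycin resistance in bacteria and G418 resistance in transfected mammalian cells. An f1 phage origin is also present. The annotation tool additionally flags short fragments of ble, SV40 large T antigen and a bGH poly(A) signal, which appear to be backbone remnants or partial matches rather than functional elements.

The expression cassette is driven by the human cytomegalovirus immediate early enhancer and promoter and terminated by an SV40 poly(A) signal. It encodes a single continuous open reading frame: the SEPTIN9 coding sequence, followed at its C terminus by monomeric mApple, a rapidly maturing red fluorescent protein derived from Discosoma, and then a short fragment of human H-Ras supplying the CAAX motif. CAAX motifs direct lipid modification of the protein's C terminus, and the H-Ras tail is commonly used to anchor fusion partners to the plasma membrane. The insert was assembled by Gibson cloning. The construct therefore allows constitutive expression and live imaging of septin 9 artificially tethered to membranes, and the associated study concerns human septin filament organisation and septin-mediated anchoring of actin to membranes in cells.
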