Features (pLannotate 1.2.2; 15 found; start..end, strand, type, name):
     61..364     +  enhancer       CMV enhancer: human cytomegalovirus immediate early enhancer
    365..568     +  promoter       CMV promoter: human cytomegalovirus (CMV) immediate early promoter
    618..2300    +  CDS            SEPTIN9: SEPT9_HUMAN - Also known as KIAA0991, MSF, SEPT9. Experimental evidence at protein level: Swiss-Prot protein existence level 1. Filament-forming cytoskeletal GTPase (By similarity). May play a role in cytokinesis (Potential). May play a role in the internalization of 2 intracellular microbial pathogens, Listeria monocytogenes and Shigella flexneri. From Homo sapiens (Human).
   2298..3005    +  CDS            mApple: mApple is a basic (constitutively fluorescent) red fluorescent protein published in 2008, derived from Discosoma sp.. It is reported to be a rapidly-maturing monomer with high acid sensitivity.
   3005..3066    +  CDS            H-Ras (fragment): human small GTPase proto-oncoprotein
   3091..3175    +  CDS            large T antigen (fragment): large T antigen from SV40 (simian virus 40)
   3198..3319    +  polyA_signal   SV40 poly(A) signal: SV40 polyadenylation signal
   3353..3781    -  rep_origin     f1 ori (sequence partly withheld): f1 bacteriophage origin of replication; arrow indicates direction of (+) strand synthesis
   3808..3912    +  promoter       AmpR promoter: bla
   3914..4271    +  promoter       SV40 promoter: SV40 enhancer and early promoter
   4306..5100    +  CDS            NeoR/KanR: aminoglycoside phosphotransferase from Tn5; aph(3')-II (or nptII); confers resistance to neomycin, kanamycin, and G418 (Geneticin®)
   5121..5273    +  CDS            ble (fragment): BLE_KLEPN - Experimental evidence at protein level: Swiss-Prot protein existence level 1. Binding protein with a strong affinity to the bleomycin family of antibiotics. Binds to CL990; an antimitotic-antibiotic compound. From Klebsiella pneumoniae.
   5332..5379    +  polyA_signal   HSV TK poly(A) signal: herpes simplex virus thymidine kinase polyadenylation signal (Cole and Stacy, 1985)
   5470..5486    -  polyA_signal   bGH poly(A) signal (fragment): bovine growth hormone polyadenylation signal
   5708..6296    +  rep_origin     ori: high-copy-number ColE1/pMB1/pBR322/pUC origin of replication
>Addgene plasmid #180324 | pCMV_SEPT9_i3-mApple-CAAX | addgene full sequence | sequence record 358038 | Addgene NGS Result
TAGTTATTAATAGTAATCAATTACGGGGTCATTAGTTCATAGCCCATATATGGAGTTCCGCGTTACATAA
CTTACGGTAAATGGCCCGCCTGGCTGACCGCCCAACGACCCCCGCCCATTGACGTCAATAATGACGTATG
TTCCCATAGTAACGCCAATAGGGACTTTCCATTGACGTCAATGGGTGGAGTATTTACGGTAAACTGCCCA
CTTGGCAGTACATCAAGTGTATCATATGCCAAGTACGCCCCCTATTGACGTCAATGACGGTAAATGGCCC
GCCTGGCATTATGCCCAGTACATGACCTTATGGGACTTTCCTACTTGGCAGTACATCTACGTATTAGTCA
TCGCTATTACCATGGTGATGCGGTTTTGGCAGTACATCAATGGGCGTGGATAGCGGTTTGACTCACGGGG
ATTTCCAAGTCTCCACCCCATTGACGTCAATGGGAGTTTGTTTTGGCACCAAAATCAACGGGACTTTCCA
AAATGTCGTAACAACTCCGCCCCATTGACGCAAATGGGCGGTAGGCGTGTACGGTGGGAGGTCTATATAA
GCAGAGCTGGTTTAGTGAACCGTCAGATCCGCTAGCATGGAGAGGGACCGGATCTCAGCCTTGAAAAGAT
CTTTTGAGGTCGAGGAGGTCGAGACACCCAACTCCACCCCACCCCGGAGGGTCCAGACTCCCCTACTCCG
AGCCACTGTGGCCAGCTCCACCCAGAAATTCCAGGACCTGGGCGTGAAGAACTCAGAACCCTCGGCCCGC
CATGTGGACTCCCTAAGCCAACGCTCCCCCAAGGCGTCCCTGCGGAGGGTGGAGCTCTCGGGCCCCAAGG
CGGCCGAGCCGGTGTCCCGGCGCACTGAGCTGTCCATTGACATCTCGTCCAAGCAGGTGGAGAACGCCGG
GGCCATCGGCCCGTCCCGGTTCGGGCTCAAGAGGGCCGAGGTGTTGGGCCACAAGACGCCAGAACCGGCC
CCTCGGAGGACGGAGATCACCATCGTCAAACCCCAGGAGTCAGCCCACCGGAGGATGGAGCCCCCTGCCT
CCAAGGTCCCCGAGGTGCCCACTGCCCCTGCCACCGACGCAGCCCCCAAGAGGGTGGAGATCCAGATGCC
CAAGCCTGCTGAGGCGCCCACCGCCCCCAGCCCAGCCCAGACCTTGGAAAATTCAGAGCCTGCCCCTGTG
TCTCAGCTGCAGAGCAGGCTGGAGCCCAAGCCCCAGCCCCCTGTGGCTGAGGCTACACCCCGGAGCCAGG
AGGCCACTGAGGCGGCTCCCAGCTGCGTTGGCGACATGGCCGACACCCCCAGAGATGCCGGGCTCAAGCA
GGCGCCTGCATCACGGAACGAGAAGGCCCCGGTGGACTTCGGCTACGTGGGGATTGACTCCATCCTGGAG
CAGATGCGCCGGAAGGCCATGAAGCAGGGCTTCGAGTTCAACATCATGGTGGTCGGGCAGAGCGGCTTGG
GTAAATCCACCTTAATCAACACCCTCTTCAAATCCAAAATCAGCCGGAAGTCGGTGCAGCCCACCTCAGA
GGAGCGCATCCCCAAGACCATCGAGATCAAGTCCATCACGCACGATATTGAGGAGAAAGGCGTCCGGATG
AAGCTGACAGTGATTGACACACCAGGGTTCGGGGACCACATCAACAACGAGAACTGCTGGCAGCCCATCA
TGAAGTTCATCAATGACCAGTACGAGAAATACCTGCAGGAGGAGGTCAACATCAACCGCAAGAAGCGCAT
CCCGGACACCCGCGTCCACTGCTGCCTCTACTTCATCCCCGCCACCGGCCACTCCCTCAGGCCCCTGGAC
ATCGAGTTTATGAAACGCCTGAGCAAGGTGGTCAACATCGTCCCTGTCATCGCCAAGGCGGACACACTCA
CCCTGGAGGAGAGGGTCCACTTCAAACAGCGGATCACCGCAGACCTGCTGTCCAACGGCATCGACGTGTA
CCCCCAGAAGGAATTTGATGAGGACTCGGAGGACCGGCTGGTGAACGAGAAGTTCCGGGAGATGATCCCA
TTTGCTGTGGTGGGCAGTGACCACGAGTACCAGGTCAACGGCAAGAGGATCCTTGGGAGGAAGACCAAGT
GGGGTACCATCGAAGTTGAAAACACCACACACTGTGAGTTTGCCTACCTGCGGGACCTTCTCATCAGGAC
GCACATGCAGAACATCAAGGACATCACCAGCAGCATCCACTTCGAGGCGTACCGTGTGAAGCGCCTCAAC
GAGGGCAGCAGCGCCATGGCCAACGGCGTGGAGGAGAAGGAGCCAGAAGCCCCAGAGATGGTGAGCAAGG
GCGAGGAGAATAACATGGCCATCATCAAGGAGTTCATGCGCTTCAAGGTGCACATGGAGGGCTCCGTGAA
CGGCCACGAGTTCGAGATCGAGGGCGAGGGCGAGGGCCGCCCCTACGAGGCCTTTCAGACCGCTAAGCTG
AAGGTGACCAAGGGTGGCCCCCTGCCCTTCGCCTGGGACATCCTGTCCCCTCAGTTCATGTACGGCTCCA
AGGTCTACATTAAGCACCCAGCCGACATCCCCGACTACTTCAAGCTGTCCTTCCCCGAGGGCTTCAGGTG
GGAGCGCGTGATGAACTTCGAGGACGGCGGCATTATTCACGTTAACCAGGACTCCTCCCTGCAGGACGGC
GTGTTCATCTACAAGGTGAAGCTGCGCGGCACCAACTTCCCCTCCGACGGCCCCGTAATGCAGAAGAAGA
CCATGGGCTGGGAGGCCTCCGAGGAGCGGATGTACCCCGAGGACGGCGCCCTGAAGAGCGAGATCAAGAA
GAGGCTGAAGCTGAAGGACGGCGGCCACTACGCCGCCGAGGTCAAGACCACCTACAAGGCCAAGAAGCCC
GTGCAGCTGCCCGGCGCCTACATCGTCGACATCAAGTTGGACATCGTGTCCCACAACGAGGACTACACCA
TCGTGGAACAGTACGAACGCGCCGAGGGCCGCCACTCCACCGGCGGCATGGATGAGCTGTACAAGAAGCT
GAACCCTCCTGATGAGAGTGGCCCCGGCTGCATGAGCTGCAAGTGTGTGCTCTCCTAAGGATCCACCGGA
TCTAGATAACTGATCATAATCAGCCATACCACATTTGTAGAGGTTTTACTTGCTTTAAAAAACCTCCCAC
ACCTCCCCCTGAACCTGAAACATAAAATGAATGCAATTGTTGTTGTTAACTTGTTTATTGCAGCTTATAA
TGGTTACAAATAAAGCAATAGCATCACAAATTTCACAAATAAAGCATTTTTTTCACTGCATTCTAGTTGT
GGTTTGTCCAAACTCATCAATGTATCTTAACGCGTAAATTGTAAGCGTTAATATTTTGTTAAAATTCGCG
TTAAATTTTTGTTAAATCAGCTCATTTTTTAACCAATAGGCCGAAATCGGCAAAATCCCTTATAAATCAA
AAGAATAGACCGAGATAGGGT
[37 nt withheld, positions 3452-3488]
AAAGAACGTGGACTCCAACGTCAAAGG
[49 nt withheld, positions 3516-3564]
T
[91 nt withheld, positions 3566-3656]
G
[124 nt withheld, positions 3658-3781]
CAGGTGGCACTTTTCGGGGAAATGTGCGCGGAACCCCTATTTGTTTATTTTTCTAAATACATTCAAATAT
GTATCCGCTCATGAGACAATAACCCTGATAAATGCTTCAATAATATTGAAAAAGGAAGAGTCCTGAGGCG
GAAAGAACCAGCTGTGGAATGTGTGTCAGTTAGGGTGTGGAAAGTCCCCAGGCTCCCCAGCAGGCAGAAG
TATGCAAAGCATGCATCTCAATTAGTCAGCAACCAGGTGTGGAAAGTCCCCAGGCTCCCCAGCAGGCAGA
AGTATGCAAAGCATGCATCTCAATTAGTCAGCAACCATAGTCCCGCCCCTAACTCCGCCCATCCCGCCCC
TAACTCCGCCCAGTTCCGCCCATTCTCCGCCCCATGGCTGACTAATTTTTTTTATTTATGCAGAGGCCGA
GGCCGCCTCGGCCTCTGAGCTATTCCAGAAGTAGTGAGGAGGCTTTTTTGGAGGCCTAGGCTTTTGCAAA
GATCGATCAAGAGACAGGATGAGGATCGTTTCGCATGATTGAACAAGATGGATTGCACGCAGGTTCTCCG
GCCGCTTGGGTGGAGAGGCTATTCGGCTATGACTGGGCACAACAGACAATCGGCTGCTCTGATGCCGCCG
TGTTCCGGCTGTCAGCGCAGGGGCGCCCGGTTCTTTTTGTCAAGACCGACCTGTCCGGTGCCCTGAATGA
ACTGCAAGACGAGGCAGCGCGGCTATCGTGGCTGGCCACGACGGGCGTTCCTTGCGCAGCTGTGCTCGAC
GTTGTCACTGAAGCGGGAAGGGACTGGCTGCTATTGGGCGAAGTGCCGGGGCAGGATCTCCTGTCATCTC
ACCTTGCTCCTGCCGAGAAAGTATCCATCATGGCTGATGCAATGCGGCGGCTGCATACGCTTGATCCGGC
TACCTGCCCATTCGACCACCAAGCGAAACATCGCATCGAGCGAGCACGTACTCGGATGGAAGCCGGTCTT
GTCGATCAGGATGATCTGGACGAAGAGCATCAGGGGCTCGCGCCAGCCGAACTGTTCGCCAGGCTCAAGG
CGAGCATGCCCGACGGCGAGGATCTCGTCGTGACCCATGGCGATGCCTGCTTGCCGAATATCATGGTGGA
AAATGGCCGCTTTTCTGGATTCATCGACTGTGGCCGGCTGGGTGTGGCGGACCGCTATCAGGACATAGCG
TTGGCTACCCGTGATATTGCTGAAGAGCTTGGCGGCGAATGGGCTGACCGCTTCCTCGTGCTTTACGGTA
TCGCCGCTCCCGATTCGCAGCGCATCGCCTTCTATCGCCTTCTTGACGAGTTCTTCTGAGCGGGACTCTG
GGGTTCGAAATGACCGACCAAGCGACGCCCAACCTGCCATCACGAGATTTCGATTCCACCGCCGCCTTCT
ATGAAAGGTTGGGCTTCGGAATCGTTTTCCGGGACGCCGGCTGGATGATCCTCCAGCGCGGGGATCTCAT
GCTGGAGTTCTTCGCCCACCCTAGGGGGAGGCTAACTGAAACACGGAAGGAGACAATACCGGAAGGAACC
CGCGCTATGACGGCAATAAAAAGACAGAATAAAACGCACGGTGTTGGGTCGTTTGTTCATAAACGCGGGG
TTCGGTCCCAGGGCTGGCACTCTGTCGATACCCCACCGAGACCCCATTGGGGCCAATACGCCCGCGTTTC
TTCCTTTTCCCCACCCCACCCCCCAAGTTCGGGTGAAGGCCCAGGGCTCGCAGCCAACGTCGGGGCGGCA
GGCCCTGCCATAGCCTCAGGTTACTCATATATACTTTAGATTGATTTAAAACTTCATTTTTAATTTAAAA
GGATCTAGGTGAAGATCCTTTTTGATAATCTCATGACCAAAATCCCTTAACGTGAGTTTTCGTTCCACTG
AGCGTCAGACCCCGTAGAAAAGATCAAAGGATCTTCTTGAGATCCTTTTTTTCTGCGCGTAATCTGCTGC
TTGCAAACAAAAAAACCACCGCTACCAGCGGTGGTTTGTTTGCCGGATCAAGAGCTACCAACTCTTTTTC
CGAAGGTAACTGGCTTCAGCAGAGCGCAGATACCAAATACTGTTCTTCTAGTGTAGCCGTAGTTAGGCCA
CCACTTCAAGAACTCTGTAGCACCGCCTACATACCTCGCTCTGCTAATCCTGTTACCAGTGGCTGCTGCC
AGTGGCGATAAGTCGTGTCTTACCGGGTTGGACTCAAGACGATAGTTACCGGATAAGGCGCAGCGGTCGG
GCTGAACGGGGGGTTCGTGCACACAGCCCAGCTTGGAGCGAACGACCTACACCGAACTGAGATACCTACA
GCGTGAGCTATGAGAAAGCGCCACGCTTCCCGAAGGGAGAAAGGCGGACAGGTATCCGGTAAGCGGCAGG
GTCGGAACAGGAGAGCGCACGAGGGAGCTTCCAGGGGGAAACGCCTGGTATCTTTATAGTCCTGTCGGGT
TTCGCCACCTCTGACTTGAGCGTCGATTTTTGTGATGCTCGTCAGGGGGGCGGAGCCTATGGAAAAACGC
CAGCAACGCGGCCTTTTTACGGTTCCTGGCCTTTTGCTGGCCTTTTGCTCACATGTTCTTTCCTGCGTTA
TCCCCTGATTCTGTGGATAACCGTATTACCGCCATGCAT
